>Addgene plasmid #203313 | hBCAM-B1 | addgene full sequence | sequence record 400838 | Addgene NGS Result
AATTAATTCTGTGGAATGTGTGTCAGTTAGGGTGTGGAAAGTCCCCAGGCTCCCCAGCAGGCAGAAGTAT
GCAAAGCATGCATCTCAATTAGTCAGCAACCAGGTGTGGAAAGTCCCCAGGCTCCCCAGCAGGCAGAAGT
ATGCAAAGCATGCATCTCAATTAGTCAGCAACCATAGTCCCGCCCCTAACTCCGCCCATCCCGCCCCTAA
CTCCGCCCAGTTCCGCCCATTCTCCGCCCCATGGCTGACTAATTTTTTTTATTTATGCAGAGGCCGAGGC
CGCCTCTGCCTCTGAGCTATTCCAGAAGTAGTGAGGAGGCTTTTTTGGAGGCCTAGGCTTTTGCAAAAAG
CTCCCGGGAGCTTGTATATCCATTTTCGGATCTGATCAAGAGACAGGATGAGGATCGTTTCGCATGATTG
AACAAGATGGATTGCACGCAGGTTCTCCGGCCGCTTGGGTGGAGAGGCTATTCGGCTATGACTGGGCACA
ACAGACAATCGGCTGCTCTGATGCCGCCGTGTTCCGGCTGTCAGCGCAGGGGCGCCCGGTTCTTTTTGTC
AAGACCGACCTGTCCGGTGCCCTGAATGAACTGCAGGACGAGGCAGCGCGGCTATCGTGGCTGGCCACGA
CGGGCGTTCCTTGCGCAGCTGTGCTCGACGTTGTCACTGAAGCGGGAAGGGACTGGCTGCTATTGGGCGA
AGTGCCGGGGCAGGATCTCCTGTCATCTCACCTTGCTCCTGCCGAGAAAGTATCCATCATGGCTGATGCA
ATGCGGCGGCTGCATACGCTTGATCCGGCTACCTGCCCATTCGACCACCAAGCGAAACATCGCATCGAGC
GAGCACGTACTCGGATGGAAGCCGGTCTTGTCGATCAGGATGATCTGGACGAAGAGCATCAGGGGCTCGC
GCCAGCCGAACTGTTCGCCAGGCTCAAGGCGCGCATGCCCGACGGCGAGGATCTCGTCGTGACCCATGGC
GATGCCTGCTTGCCGAATATCATGGTGGAAAATGGCCGCTTTTCTGGATTCATCGACTGTGGCCGGCTGG
GTGTGGCGGACCGCTATCAGGACATAGCGTTGGCTACCCGTGATATTGCTGAAGAGCTTGGCGGCGAATG
GGCTGACCGCTTCCTCGTGCTTTACGGTATCGCCGCTCCCGATTCGCAGCGCATCGCCTTCTATCGCCTT
CTTGACGAGTTCTTCTGAGCGGGACTCTGGGGTTCGAAATGACCGACCAAGCGACGCCCAACCTGCCATC
ACGAGATTTCGATTCCACCGCCGCCTTCTATGAAAGGTTGGGCTTCGGAATCGTTTTCCGGGACGCCGGC
TGGATGATCCTCCAGCGCGGGGATCTCATGCTGGAGTTCTTCGCCCACCCCAACTTGTTTATTGCAGCTT
ATAATGGTTACAAATAAAGCAATAGCATCACAAATTTCACAAATAAAGCATTTTTTTCACTGCATTCTAG
TTGTGGTTTGTCCAAACTCATCAATGTATCTTATCATGTCTGTATACCGTCGACCTCTAGCTAGAGCTTG
GCGTAATCATGGTCATAGCTGTTTCCTGTGTGAAATTGTTATCCGCTCACAATTCCACACAACATACGAG
CCGGAAGCATAAAGTGTAAAGCCTGGGGTGCCTAATGAGTGAGCTAACTCACATTAATTGCGTTGCGCTC
ACTGCCCGCTTTCCAGTCGGGAAACCTGTCGTGCCAGCTGCATTAATGAATCGGCCAACGCGCGGGGAGA
GGCGGTTTGCGTATTGGGCGCTCTTCCGCTTCCTCGCTCACTGACTCGCTGCGCTCGGTCGTTCGGCTGC
GGCGAGCGGTATCAGCTCACTCAAAGGCGGTAATACGGTTATCCACAGAATCAGGGGATAACGCAGGAAA
GAACATGTGAGCAAAAGGCCAGCAAAAGGCCAGGAACCGTAAAAAGGCCGCGTTGCTGGCGTTTTTCCAT
AGGCTCCGCCCCCCTGACGAGCATCACAAAAATCGACGCTCAAGTCAGAGGTGGCGAAACCCGACAGGAC
TATAAAGATACCAGGCGTTTCCCCCTGGAAGCTCCCTCGTGCGCTCTCCTGTTCCGACCCTGCCGCTTAC
CGGATACCTGTCCGCCTTTCTCCCTTCGGGAAGCGTGGCGCTTTCTCATAGCTCACGCTGTAGGTATCTC
AGTTCGGTGTAGGTCGTTCGCTCCAAGCTGGGCTGTGTGCACGAACCCCCCGTTCAGCCCGACCGCTGCG
CCTTATCCGGTAACTATCGTCTTGAGTCCAACCCGGTAAGACACGACTTATCGCCACTGGCAGCAGCCAC
TGGTAACAGGATTAGCAGAGCGAGGTATGTAGGCGGTGCTACAGAGTTCTTGAAGTGGTGGCCTAACTAC
GGCTACACTAGAAGAACAGTATTTGGTATCTGCGCTCTGCTGAAGCCAGTTACCTTCGGAAAAAGAGTTG
GTAGCTCTTGATCCGGCAAACAAACCACCGCTGGTAGCGGTGGTTTTTTTGTTTGCAAGCAGCAGATTAC
GCGCAGAAAAAAAGGATCTCAAGAAGATCCTTTGATCTTTTCTACGGGGTCTGACGCTCAGTGGAACGAA
AACTCACGTTAAGGGATTTTGGTCATGAGATTATCAAAAAGGATCTTCACCTAGATCCTTTTAAATTAAA
AATGAAGTTTTAAATCAATCTAAAGTATATATGAGTAAACTTGGTCTGACAGTTACCAATGCTTAATCAG
TGAGGCACCTATCTCAGCGATCTGTCTATTTCGTTCATCCATAGTTGCCTGACTCCCCGTCGTGTAGATA
ACTACGATACGGGAGGGCTTACCATCTGGCCCCAGTGCTGCAATGATACCGCGAGACCCACGCTCACCGG
CTCCAGATTTATCAGCAATAAACCAGCCAGCCGGAAGGGCCGAGCGCAGAAGTGGTCCTGCAACTTTATC
CGCCTCCATCCAGTCTATTAATTGTTGCCGGGAAGCTAGAGTAAGTAGTTCGCCAGTTAATAGTTTGCGC
AACGTTGTTGCCATTGCTACAGGCATCGTGGTGTCACGCTCGTCGTTTGGTATGGCTTCATTCAGCTCCG
GTTCCCAACGATCAAGGCGAGTTACATGATCCCCCATGTTGTGCAAAAAAGCGGTTAGCTCCTTCGGTCC
TCCGATCGTTGTCAGAAGTAAGTTGGCCGCAGTGTTATCACTCATGGTTATGGCAGCACTGCATAATTCT
CTTACTGTCATGCCATCCGTAAGATGCTTTTCTGTGACTGGTGAGTACTCAACCAAGTCATTCTGAGAAT
AGTGTATGCGGCGACCGAGTTGCTCTTGCCCGGCGTCAATACGGGATAATACCGCGCCACATAGCAGAAC
TTTAAAAGTGCTCATCATTGGAAAACGTTCTTCGGGGCGAAAACTCTCAAGGATCTTACCGCTGTTGAGA
TCCAGTTCGATGTAACCCACTCGTGCACCCAACTGATCTTCAGCATCTTTTACTTTCACCAGCGTTTCTG
GGTGAGCAAAAACAGGAAGGCAAAATGCCGCAAAAAAGGGAATAAGGGCGACACGGAAATGTTGAATACT
CATACTCTTCCTTTTTCAATATTATTGAAGCATTTATCAGGGTTATTGTCTCATGAGCGGATACATATTT
GAATGTATTTAGAAAAATAAACAAATAGGGGTTCCGCGCACATTTCCCCGAAAAGTGCCACCTGACGTCG
ACGGATCGGGAGATCTCCCGATCCCCTATGGTGCACTCTCAGTACAATCTGCTCTGATGCCGCATAGTTA
AGCCAGTATCTGCTCCCTGCTTGTGTGTTGGAGGTCGCTGAGTAGTGCGCGAGCAAAATTTAAGCTACAA
CAAGGCAAGGCTTGACCGACAATTGCATGAAGAATCTGCTTAGGGTTAGGCGTTTTGCGCTGCTTCGCGA
TGTACGGGCCAGATATACGCGTTGACATTGATTATTGACTAGTTATTAATAGTAATCAATTACGGGGTCA
TTAGTTCATAGCCCATATATGGAGTTCCGCGTTACATAACTTACGGTAAATGGCCCGCCTGGCTGACCGC
CCAACGACCCCCGCCCATTGACGTCAATAATGACGTATGTTCCCATAGTAACGCCAATAGGGACTTTCCA
TTGACGTCAATGGGTGGAGTATTTACGGTAAACTGCCCACTTGGCAGTACATCAAGTGTATCATATGCCA
AGTACGCCCCCTATTGACGTCAATGACGGTAAATGGCCCGCCTGGCATTATGCCCAGTACATGACCTTAT
GGGACTTTCCTACTTGGCAGTACATCTACGTATTAGTCATCGCTATTACCATGGTGATGCGGTTTTGGCA
GTACATCAATGGGCGTGGATAGCGGTTTGACTCACGGGGATTTCCAAGTCTCCACCCCATTGACGTCAAT
GGGAGTTTGTTTTGGCACCAAAATCAACGGGACTTTCCAAAATGTCGTAACAACTCCGCCCCATTGACGC
AAATGGGCGGTAGGCGTGTACGGTGGGAGGTCTATATAAGCAGAGCTCTCTGGCTAACTAGAGAACCCAC
TGCTTACTGGCTTATCGAAATTAATACGACTCACTATAGGGAGACCCAAGCTTGGTACCGAGCTCGGATC
CACTAGTAACGGCCGCCAGTGTGCTGGAATTCATGGAGCCCCCGGACGCACCGGCCCAGGCGCGCGGGGC
CCCGCGGCTGCTGTTGCTCGCAGTCCTGCTGGCGGCGCACCCAGATGCCCAGGCGGAGGTGCGCTTGTCT
GTACCCCCGCTGGTGGAGGTGATGCGAGGAAAGTCTGTCATTCTGGACTGCACCCCTACGGGAACCCACG
ACCATTATATGCTGGAATGGTTCCTTACCGACCGCTCGGGAGCTCGCCCCCGCCTAGCCTCGGCTGAGAT
GCAGGGCTCTGAGCTCCAGGTCACAATGCACGACACCCGGGGCCGCAGTCCCCCATACCAGCTGGACTCC
CAGGGGCGCCTGGTGCTGGCTGAGGCCCAGGTGGGCGACGAGCGAGACTACGTGTGCGTGGTGAGGGCAG
GGGCGGCAGGCACTGCTGAGGCCACTGCGCGGCTCAACGTGTTTGCAAAGCCAAACATCCAGGTCAACCC
CCTGGGCATCCCTGTGAACAGTAAGGAGCCTGAGGAGGTCGCTACCTGTGTAGGGAGGAACGGGTACCCC
ATTCCTCAAGTCATCTGGTACAAGAATGGCCGGCCTCTGAAGGAGGAGAAGAACCGGGTCCACATTCAGT
CGTCCCAGACTGTGGAGTCGAGTGGTTTGTACACCTTGCAGAGTATTCTGAAGGCACAGCTGGTTAAAGA
AGACAAAGATGCCCAGTTTTACTGTGAGCTCAACTACCGGCTGCCCAGTGGGAACCACATGAAGGAGTCC
AGGGAAGTCACCGTCCCTGTTTTCTACCCGACAGAAAAAGTGTGGCTGGAAGTGGAGCCCGTGGGAATGC
TGAAGGAAGGGGACCGCGTGGAAATCAGGTGTTTGGCTGATGGCAACCCTCCACCACACTTCAGCATCAG
CAAGCAGAACCCCAGCACCAGGGAGGCAGAGGAAGAGACAACCAACGACAACGGGGTCCTGGTGCTGGAG
CCTGCCCGGAAGGAACACAGTGGGCGCTATGAATGTCAGGGCCTGGACTTGGACACCATGATATCGCTGC
TGAGTGAACCACAGGAACTACTGGTGAACTATGTGTCTGACGTCCGAGTGAGTCCCGCAGCCCCTGAGAG
ACAGGAAGGCAGCAGCCTCACCCTGACCTGTGAGGCAGAGAGTAGCCAGGACCTCGAGTTCCAGTGGCTG
AGAGAAGAGACAGGCCAGGTGCTGGAAAGGGGGCCTGTGCTTCAGTTGCATGACCTGAAACGGGAGGCAG
GAGGCGGCTATCGCTGCGTGGCGTCTGTGCCCAGCATACCCGGCCTGAACCGCACACAGCTGGTCAACGT
GGCCATTTTTGGCCCCCCTTGGATGGCATTCAAGGAGAGGAAGGTGTGGGTGAAAGAGAATATGGTGTTG
AATCTGTCTTGTGAAGCGTCAGGGCACCCCCGGCCCACCATCTCCTGGAACGTCAACGGCACGGCAAGTG
AACAAGACCAAGATCCACAGCGAGTCCTGAGCACCCTGAATGTCCTCGTGACCCCGGAGCTGTTGGAGAC
AGGTGTTGAATGCACGGCCTCCAACGACCTGGGCAAAAACACCAGCATCCTCTTCCTGGAGCTGGTCAAT
TTAACCACCCTCACACCAGACTCCAACACAACCACTGGCCTCAGCACTTCCACTGCCAGTCCTCATACCA
GAGCCAACAGCACCTCCACAGAGAGAAAGCTGCCGGAGCCGGAGAGCCGGGGCGTGGTCATCGTGGCTGT
GATTGTGTGCATCCTGGTCCTGGCGGTGCTGGGCGCTGTCCTCTATTTCCTCTATAAGAAGGGCAAGCTG
CCGTGCAGGCGCTCAGGGAAGCAGGAGATCACGCTGCCCCCGTCTCGTAAGAGCGAACTTGTAGTTGAAG
TTAAGTCAGATAAGCTCCCAGAAGAGATGGGCCTCCTGCAGGGCAGCAGCGGTGACAAGAGGGCTCCGGG
AGACCAGGGAGAGAAATACATCGATCTGAGGCATACGCGTACGCGGCCGCTCGAGCAGAAACTCATCTCA
GAAGAGGATCTGGCAGCAAATGATATCCTGGATTACAAGGATGACGACGATAAGGTTTAAACTCGAGCAT
GCATCTAGAGGGCCCTATTCTATAGTGTCACCTAAATGCTAGAGCTCGCTGATCAGCCTCGACTGTGCCT
TCTAGTTGCCAGCCATCTGTTGTTTGCCCCTCCCCCGTGCCTTCCTTGACCCTGGAAGGTGCCACTCCCA
CTGTCCTTTCCTAATAAAATGAGGAAATTGCATCGCATTGTCTGAGTAGGTGTCATTCTATTCTGGGGGG
TGGGGTGGGGCAGGACAGCAAGGGGGAGGATTGGGAAGACAATAGCAGGCATGCTGGGGATGCGGTGGGC
TCTATGGCTTCTGAGGCGGAAAGAACCAGCTGGGGCTCTAGGGGGTATCCCC
[124 nt withheld, positions 7053-7176]
C
[91 nt withheld, positions 7178-7268]
A
[49 nt withheld, positions 7270-7318]
CCTTTGACGTTGGAGTCCACGTTCTTT
[37 nt withheld, positions 7346-7382]
ACCCTATCTCGGTCTATTCTTTTGATTTATAAGGGATTTTGCCGATTTCGGCCTATTGGTTAAAAAATGA
GCTGATTTAACAAAAATTTAACGCG
Features (pLannotate 1.2.2; 22 found; start..end, strand, type, name):
     18..347     +  promoter       SV40 promoter: SV40 enhancer and early promoter
    414..1205    +  CDS            neo: KKA2_KLEPN - Also known as kan, nptII. Experimental evidence at protein level: Swiss-Prot protein existence level 1. Resistance to kanamycin, neomycin, paromomycin, ribostamycin, butirosin and gentamicin B. From Klebsiella pneumoniae.
   1229..1387    +  CDS            ble (fragment): BLE_KLEPN - Experimental evidence at protein level: Swiss-Prot protein existence level 1. Binding protein with a strong affinity to the bleomycin family of antibiotics. Binds to CL990; an antimitotic-antibiotic compound. From Klebsiella pneumoniae.
   1382..1503    +  polyA_signal   SV40 poly(A) signal: SV40 polyadenylation signal
   1576..1592    -  protein_bind   lac operator: The lac repressor binds to the lac operator to inhibit transcription in E. coli. This inhibition can be relieved by adding lactose or isopropyl-β-D-thiogalactopyranoside (IPTG). lac repressor encoded by lacI
   1600..1630    -  promoter       lac promoter: promoter for the E. coli lac operon
   1645..1666    -  protein_bind   CAP binding site: CAP binding activates transcription in the presence of cAMP. E. coli catabolite activator protein
   1679..1771    -  CDS            lacI (fragment): lac repressor; lacI; The lac repressor binds to the lac operator to inhibit transcription in E. coli. This inhibition can be relieved by adding lactose or isopropyl-β-D-thiogalactopyranoside (IPTG).
   1954..2542    -  rep_origin     ori: high-copy-number ColE1/pMB1/pBR322/pUC origin of replication
   2713..3573    -  CDS            AmpR: β-lactamase; bla; confers resistance to ampicillin, carbenicillin, and related antibiotics
   3574..3678    -  promoter       AmpR promoter: bla
   3737..3789    -  misc_feature   bom (fragment): basis of mobility region from pBR322
   3944..4323    +  enhancer       CMV enhancer: human cytomegalovirus immediate early enhancer
   4324..4527    +  promoter       CMV promoter: human cytomegalovirus (CMV) immediate early promoter
   4523..4556    +  LTR            5' LTR (truncated) (fragment): truncated 5' long terminal repeat (LTR) from HIV-1
   4572..4590    +  promoter       T7 promoter: promoter for bacteriophage T7 RNA polymerase
   4686..6614    +  CDS            MCAM: MUC18_HUMAN - Also known as MUC18. Experimental evidence at protein level: Swiss-Prot protein existence level 1. Plays a role in cell adhesion, and in cohesion of the endothelial monolayer at intercellular junctions in vascular tissue. Its expression may allow melanoma cells to interact with cellular elements of the vascular system, thereby enhancing hematogeneous tumor spread. Could be an adhesion molecule active in neural crest cells during embryonic development. Acts as surface receptor that triggers tyrosine phosphorylation of FYN and PTK2/FAK1, and a transient increase in the intracellula
   6681..6705    +  CDS            3xFLAG (fragment): three tandem FLAG® epitope tags
   6739..6757    -  promoter       SP6 promoter: promoter for bacteriophage SP6 RNA polymerase
   6783..7007    +  polyA_signal   bGH poly(A) signal: bovine growth hormone polyadenylation signal
   7011..7032    +  promoter       SV40 promoter (fragment): SV40 enhancer and early promoter
   7053..4       +  rep_origin     f1 ori (across the origin) (sequence partly withheld): f1 bacteriophage origin of replication; arrow indicates direction of (+) strand synthesis
