[The description below was written by a language model from this plasmid's Addgene catalogue record and pLannotate feature annotations shown in this document.]
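Description:
hBCAM-B1 is a mammalian expression plasmid built on the pCMV6 backbone (partly derived from a commercial vector) for overexpressing a chimeric human cell-surface adhesion protein. In bacteria it is maintained through a high-copy ColE1/pUC-type origin and selected with ampicillin via the β-lactamase gene. An f1 origin is also present, along with remnants of lac regulatory sequence. A separate SV40 early promoter drives a neomycin/kanamycin phosphotransferase gene terminated by an SV40 polyadenylation signal, which would in principle allow G418 selection of transfected mammalian cells, although the record does not list this as an intended use.

The payload is a domain-swap fusion between two human immunoglobulin-superfamily proteins: the first V-type Ig domain of BCAM joined to the V2 through C3 Ig-like domains of MUC18 (MCAM), assembled by Gibson cloning. The automated annotation labels the whole open reading frame as MCAM, which fits MCAM supplying most of the sequence; the BCAM-derived portion is not annotated separately. Expression is driven by the CMV immediate-early enhancer and promoter and terminated by the bovine growth hormone polyadenylation signal. T7 and SP6 promoters flank the insert. A C-terminal FLAG epitope, detected in the feature table as a fragment of a 3xFLAG tag, allows detection of the chimera.

The construct belongs to a set of BCAM–MCAM chimeras from a study that profiled ovarian cancer cell surfaces to find antibodies and their cognate targets. Swapping individual domains between related proteins is a common way to locate the region an antibody recognizes, though the record states the purpose only as overexpression of the chimeras.
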