Addgene plasmid #203313: hBCAM-B1
Purpose: Overexpression of BCAM-MCAM chimeras
Depositing lab: William Hahn. Depositing organization: Dana-Farber Cancer Institute. Publication: Discovery of antibodies and cognate surface targets for ovarian cancer by surface profiling. Schrofelbauer B, Kimes PK, Hauke P, Reid CE, Shao K, Hill SJ, Irizarry R, Hahn WC. Proc Natl Acad Sci U S A. 2023 Jan 3;120(1):e2206751120. doi: 10.1073/pnas.2206751120. Epub 2022 Dec 27. PubMed 36574667.
Backbone
  Vector backbone: pCMV6
  Vector type: Mammalian Expression
Growth in bacteria
  Bacterial resistance: Ampicillin, 100 μg/mL
  Growth temperature: 37°C
  Growth strain: DH5alpha
  Copy number: High Copy
Gene/Insert
  Gene/Insert name: hMUC18/hBCAM
  Species: H. sapiens (human)
  Mutation: IgG V1 of hBCAM fused to Ig like V2-C3 of hMUC18
  Tag / fusion protein: Flag (DYKDDDK) (C terminal on insert)
  Cloning method: Gibson Cloning
Resource information
  A portion of this plasmid was derived from a plasmid made by: Origene
Terms and licenses: Academic/Nonprofit Terms; Industry Terms: Not Available to Industry
How to cite: hBCAM-B1 was a gift from William Hahn (Addgene plasmid # 203313 ; http://n2t.net/addgene:203313 ; RRID:Addgene_203313)
